Addgene plasmid #223430: pYPQAT58
Purpose: T-DNA vector for dSpCas9 mediated gene activation for monocot plants; NGG PAM; dSpCas9-Act3.0 was driven by ZmUbi1 and the sgRNA was driven by OsU3 promoter; Hygromycin for plants selection.
Depositing lab: Yiping Qi. Depositing organization: University of Maryland, College Park. Publication: A comprehensive all-in-one CRISPR toolbox for large-scale screens in plants. Cheng Y, Li G, Qi A, Mandlik R, Pan C, Wang D, Ge S, Qi Y. Plant Cell. 2025 Apr 9:koaf081. doi: 10.1093/plcell/koaf081. PubMed 40202185.
Backbone
  Vector backbone: pYPQ-dzCas9-Act3.0
  Vector type: Plant Expression, CRISPR
  Selectable markers: Hygromycin
Growth in bacteria
  Bacterial resistance: Kanamycin, 50 μg/mL
  Growth temperature: 37°C
  Growth strain: DH5alpha
  Copy number: High Copy
Gene/Insert
  Gene/Insert name: ZmUbi-dSpCas9-Act3.0-OsU3-gRNA scaffold 2.0
  Tag / fusion protein: NLS; 3x FLAG
Terms and licenses: Academic/Nonprofit Terms; Industry Terms: Not Available to Industry
How to cite: pYPQAT58 was a gift from Yiping Qi (Addgene plasmid # 223430 ; http://n2t.net/addgene:223430 ; RRID:Addgene_223430)
