[The description below was written by a language model from this plasmid's Addgene catalogue record and pLannotate feature annotations shown in this document.]
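Description:
pYPQAT58 is a large (about 25 kb) binary T-DNA vector for CRISPR-mediated gene activation in monocot plants, built on the pYPQ-dzCas9-Act3.0 backbone. It carries a high-copy ColE1/pUC-type origin and a kanamycin resistance gene for propagation in E. coli. The pVS1 oriV, RepA and StaA functions are typical of binary vectors maintained in Agrobacterium. Nopaline-type left and right border repeats delimit the transferred region. Transformed plant cells are selected with hygromycin, through a hygromycin phosphotransferase gene driven by an enhanced CaMV 35S promoter and ended by the CaMV poly(A) signal. The feature table also flags an IS5 transposase (insH) annotation in the backbone near the kanamycin marker, which may reflect an insertion sequence in the sequenced clone.

The payload is the Act3.0 activation system, assembled between Gateway attB1, attB5 and attB2 sites. One maize ubiquitin promoter drives a FLAG- and NLS-tagged nuclease-dead SpCas9 (NGG PAM). It is followed in the same unit by an MS2 coat protein region and repeated GCN4 (SunTag-type) peptide epitopes, and ends at a pea rbcS-E9 terminator. A second Ubi promoter drives mouse antibody variable-domain segments, consistent with an anti-GCN4 scFv, joined to superfolder GFP, TAL effector-derived fragments (avrXa10/avrBs3 matches, presumably the activation domains) and a protein G fragment, also with an E9 terminator.

The rice OsU3 promoter drives an sgRNA scaffold (scaffold 2.0) containing two MS2 stem loops. These loops recruit the MS2 coat protein–epitope array, which in turn gathers multiple scFv-activator molecules at the target promoter. A lacZα cassette with lac promoter sits between OsU3 and the scaffold, apparently as a placeholder for guide insertion. No specific guide is recorded. The vector belongs to an all-in-one toolbox for large-scale plant CRISPR screens.
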