Features (pLannotate 1.2.2; 55 found; start..end, strand, type, name):
     32..54      -  protein_bind   lac operator (fragment): The lac repressor binds to the lac operator to inhibit transcription in E. coli. This inhibition can be relieved by adding lactose or isopropyl-β-D-thiogalactopyranoside (IPTG). lac repressor encoded by lacI
     58..88      -  promoter       lac promoter: promoter for the E. coli lac operon
    103..124     -  protein_bind   CAP binding site: CAP binding activates transcription in the presence of cAMP. E. coli catabolite activator protein
    137..225     -  CDS            lacI (fragment): lac repressor; lacI; The lac repressor binds to the lac operator to inhibit transcription in E. coli. This inhibition can be relieved by adding lactose or isopropyl-β-D-thiogalactopyranoside (IPTG).
    315..991     +  promoter       CaMV 35S promoter (enhanced): cauliflower mosaic virus 35S promoter with a duplicated enhancer region
   1058..2083    +  CDS            HygR: hygromycin B phosphotransferase confers resistance to hygromycin
   2124..2298    +  polyA_signal   CaMV poly(A) signal: cauliflower mosaic virus polyadenylation signal
   2376..2400    -  misc_feature   LB T-DNA repeat: left border repeat from nopaline C58 T-DNA
   2732..2845    -  CDS            yghO (fragment) (sequence partly withheld): YGHO_ECOLI - Experimental evidence at transcript level: Swiss-Prot protein existence level 2. From Escherichia coli (strain K12).
   2844..3821    +  CDS            insH10 (sequence withheld): INH10_ECOLI - Protein inferred from homology: Swiss-Prot protein existence level 3. Involved in the transposition of the insertion sequence IS5. From Escherichia coli (strain K12).
   4024..4818    +  CDS            KanR: aminoglycoside phosphotransferase; aphA-3; confers resistance to kanamycin
   4905..5493    +  rep_origin     ori: high-copy-number ColE1/pMB1/pBR322/pUC origin of replication
   5679..5819    -  misc_feature   bom: basis of mobility region from pBR322
   5921..5960    -  CDS            rop (fragment): Rop protein, which maintains plasmids at low copy number; rop
   6163..6357    -  rep_origin     pVS1 oriV: origin of replication for the Pseudomonas plasmid pVS1 (Heeb et al., 2000)
   6423..7496    -  CDS            pVS1 RepA: replication protein from the Pseudomonas plasmid pVS1 (Heeb et al., 2000)
   7925..8554    -  CDS            pVS1 StaA: stability protein from the Pseudomonas plasmid pVS1 (Heeb et al., 2000)
   9108..9509    -  CDS            Y4CG_SINFN (fragment): Protein inferred from homology: Swiss-Prot protein existence level 3. From Sinorhizobium fredii (strain NBRC 101917 / NGR234).
   9849..9873    -  misc_feature   RB T-DNA repeat: right border repeat from nopaline C58 T-DNA
   9939..10093   -  CDS            lacZα (fragment): LacZα fragment of β-galactosidase; lacZ fragment
  10108..12105   +  promoter       Ubi promoter: maize polyubiquitin gene promoter
  12148..12172   +  protein_bind   attB1: mutant version of attB; recombination site for the Gateway® BP reaction BP Clonase™
  12236..12255   +  CDS            2xFLAG (fragment): two tandem FLAG® epitope tags
  12311..16411   +  CDS            cas9: CAS9_STRP1 - Also known as csn1 From Streptococcus pyogenes serotype M1.
  16691..17080   +  CDS            CAPSD_BPMS2: Experimental evidence at protein level: Swiss-Prot protein existence level 1. Acts as a translational repressor of viral replicase synthesis late in infection. This latter function is the result of capsid protein interaction with an RNA hairpin which contains the replicase ribosome-binding site. From Escherichia phage MS2 (Bacteriophage MS2).
  17300..17356   +  CDS            GCN4_v4: GCN4 peptide optimized to improve solubility while preserving binding to an scFv-GFP fusion protein (Tanenbaum et al., 2014)
  17674..17697   +  CDS            GCN4_v4 (fragment): GCN4 peptide optimized to improve solubility while preserving binding to an scFv-GFP fusion protein (Tanenbaum et al., 2014)
  17966..17988   +  CDS            GCN4_v4 (fragment): GCN4 peptide optimized to improve solubility while preserving binding to an scFv-GFP fusion protein (Tanenbaum et al., 2014)
  18121..18739   +  terminator     E9 terminator: terminator and polyadenylation signal from the pea rbcS-E9 gene
  18746..20743   +  promoter       Ubi promoter: maize polyubiquitin gene promoter
  20726..21076   +  CDS            LV1E_MOUSE (fragment): Experimental evidence at protein level: Swiss-Prot protein existence level 1. From Mus musculus (Mouse).
  21152..21490   +  CDS            HVM37_MOUSE (fragment): Experimental evidence at protein level: Swiss-Prot protein existence level 1. From Mus musculus (Mouse).
  21608..22318   +  CDS            Superfolder GFP: Superfolder GFP is a basic (constitutively fluorescent) green fluorescent protein published in 2005, derived from Aequorea victoria. It is reported to be a very rapidly-maturing weak dimer.
  22328..22519   +  CDS            avrXa10 (fragment): AVX10_XANOO - Experimental evidence at protein level: Swiss-Prot protein existence level 1. Avirulence protein. Induces the hypersensitive response (HR)in rice plants carrying the resistance gene Xa10. Activity depends on the presence of the core repeat domains; replacement with repeat domains from other proteins (AvrBs3 of X.euvesicatoria (AC P14727) or AvrXa7 of this organism) does not elicit the HR. Probably acts as a transcription factor in its host plant (rice) to induce plant resistance or disease. From Xanthomonas oryzae pv. oryzae.
  22514..22672   +  CDS            avrBs3 (fragment): AVRB3_XANEU - Experimental evidence at protein level: Swiss-Prot protein existence level 1. Avirulence protein. Acts as a transcription factor in C.annuum plants. In susceptible plants lacking the Bs3 resistance gene induces expression of a number of genes, including genes homologous to a family of auxin-induced genes, alpha-expansin genes, pectate lyase, anthocyanidin glucoside rhamnosyl transferase and at least one transcription factor, UPA20. Their expression leads to plant hypertrophy in mesophyll cells, probably mainly mediated by UPA20 (PubMed:17962565). In resistant plants induces the h
  22691..22864   +  CDS            spg (fragment): SPG1_STRSG - Experimental evidence at protein level: Swiss-Prot protein existence level 1. Binds to the constant Fc region of IgG with high affinity. From Streptococcus sp. group G.
  22948..23571   +  terminator     E9 terminator: terminator and polyadenylation signal from the pea rbcS-E9 gene
  23613..23633   +  protein_bind   attB5: mutant version of attB; core recombination site for the Gateway® BP reaction BP Clonase™
  23670..24047   +  promoter       OsU3 promoter: Oryza sativa (rice) snRNA U3 promoter
  24055..24073   -  rep_origin     f1 ori (fragment): f1 bacteriophage origin of replication; arrow indicates direction of (+) strand synthesis
  24078..24233   -  CDS            lacZα (fragment): LacZα fragment of β-galactosidase; lacZ fragment
  24241..24259   +  promoter       T7 promoter: promoter for bacteriophage T7 RNA polymerase
  24268..24291   -  misc_feature   MCS (fragment): pBluescript multiple cloning site
  24307..24325   -  promoter       T3 promoter: promoter for bacteriophage T3 RNA polymerase
  24368..24390   -  protein_bind   lac operator (fragment): The lac repressor binds to the lac operator to inhibit transcription in E. coli. This inhibition can be relieved by adding lactose or isopropyl-β-D-thiogalactopyranoside (IPTG). lac repressor encoded by lacI
  24394..24424   -  promoter       lac promoter: promoter for the E. coli lac operon
  24439..24460   -  protein_bind   CAP binding site: CAP binding activates transcription in the presence of cAMP. E. coli catabolite activator protein
  24519..24537   +  misc_RNA       MS2 stem loop: stem loop that binds the bacteriophage MS2 coat protein
  24548..24584   +  misc_RNA       gRNA scaffold (fragment): guide RNA scaffold for the Streptococcus pyogenes CRISPR/Cas9 system
  24589..24607   +  misc_RNA       MS2 stem loop: stem loop that binds the bacteriophage MS2 coat protein
  24618..24637   +  misc_RNA       gRNA scaffold (fragment): guide RNA scaffold for the Streptococcus pyogenes CRISPR/Cas9 system
  24692..24720   -  misc_feature   MCS (fragment): pBluescript multiple cloning site
  24726..24750   -  protein_bind   attB2: mutant version of attB; recombination site for the Gateway® BP reaction BP Clonase™
  24768..24803   -  misc_feature   MCS (fragment): pBluescript multiple cloning site
  24814..25066   +  terminator     NOS terminator: nopaline synthase terminator and poly(A) signal
>Addgene plasmid #223430 | pYPQAT58 | addgene full sequence | sequence record 454181 | Addgene NGS Result
CGTAATCATGTCATAGCTGTTTCCTGTGTGAAATTGTTATCCGCTCACAATTCCACACAACATACGAGCC
GGAAGCATAAAGTGTAAAGCCTGGGGTGCCTAATGAGTGAGCTAACTCACATTAATTGCGTTGCGCTCAC
TGCCCGCTTTCCAGTCGGGAAACCTGTCGTGCCAGCTGCATTAATGAATCGGCCAACGCGCGGGGAGAGG
CGGTTTGCGTATTGGCTAGAGCAGCTTGCCAACATGGTGGAGCACGACACTCTCGTCTACTCCAAGAATA
TCAAAGATACAGTCTCAGAAGACCAAAGGGCTATTGAGACTTTTCAACAAAGGGTAATATCGGGAAACCT
CCTCGGATTCCATTGCCCAGCTATCTGTCACTTCATCAAAAGGACAGTAGAAAAGGAAGGTGGCACCTAC
AAATGCCATCATTGCGATAAAGGAAAGGCTATCGTTCAAGATGCCTCTGCCGACAGTGGTCCCAAAGATG
GACCCCCACCCACGAGGAGCATCGTGGAAAAAGAAGACGTTCCAACCACGTCTTCAAAGCAAGTGGATTG
ATGTGAACATGGTGGAGCACGACACTCTCGTCTACTCCAAGAATATCAAAGATACAGTCTCAGAAGACCA
AAGGGCTATTGAGACTTTTCAACAAAGGGTAATATCGGGAAACCTCCTCGGATTCCATTGCCCAGCTATC
TGTCACTTCATCAAAAGGACAGTAGAAAAGGAAGGTGGCACCTACAAATGCCATCATTGCGATAAAGGAA
AGGCTATCGTTCAAGATGCCTCTGCCGACAGTGGTCCCAAAGATGGACCCCCACCCACGAGGAGCATCGT
GGAAAAAGAAGACGTTCCAACCACGTCTTCAAAGCAAGTGGATTGATGTGATATCTCCACTGACGTAAGG
GATGACGCACAATCCCACTATCCTTCGCAAGACCCTTCCTCTATATAAGGAAGTTCATTTCATTTGGAGA
GGACACGCTGAAATCACCAGTCTCTCTCTACAAATCTATCTCTCTCGAGCTTTCGCAGATCCGGGGGGCA
ATGAGATATGAAAAAGCCTGAACTCACCGCGACGTCTGTCGAGAAGTTTCTGATCGAAAAGTTCGACAGC
GTCTCCGACCTGATGCAGCTCTCGGAGGGCGAAGAATCTCGTGCTTTCAGCTTCGATGTAGGAGGGCGTG
GATATGTCCTGCGGGTAAATAGCTGCGCCGATGGTTTCTACAAAGATCGTTATGTTTATCGGCACTTTGC
ATCGGCCGCGCTCCCGATTCCGGAAGTGCTTGACATTGGGGAGTTTAGCGAGAGCCTGACCTATTGCATC
TCCCGCCGTTCACAGGGTGTCACGTTGCAAGACCTGCCTGAAACCGAACTGCCCGCTGTTCTACAACCGG
TCGCGGAGGCTATGGATGCGATCGCTGCGGCCGATCTTAGCCAGACGAGCGGGTTCGGCCCATTCGGACC
GCAAGGAATCGGTCAATACACTACATGGCGTGATTTCATATGCGCGATTGCTGATCCCCATGTGTATCAC
TGGCAAACTGTGATGGACGACACCGTCAGTGCGTCCGTCGCGCAGGCTCTCGATGAGCTGATGCTTTGGG
CCGAGGACTGCCCCGAAGTCCGGCACCTCGTGCACGCGGATTTCGGCTCCAACAATGTCCTGACGGACAA
TGGCCGCATAACAGCGGTCATTGACTGGAGCGAGGCGATGTTCGGGGATTCCCAATACGAGGTCGCCAAC
ATCTTCTTCTGGAGGCCGTGGTTGGCTTGTATGGAGCAGCAGACGCGCTACTTCGAGCGGAGGCATCCGG
AGCTTGCAGGATCGCCACGACTCCGGGCGTATATGCTCCGCATTGGTCTTGACCAACTCTATCAGAGCTT
GGTTGACGGCAATTTCGATGATGCAGCTTGGGCGCAGGGTCGATGCGACGCAATCGTCCGATCCGGAGCC
GGGACTGTCGGGCGTACACAAATCGCCCGCAGAAGCGCGGCCGTCTGGACCGATGGCTGTGTAGAAGTAC
TCGCCGATAGTGGAAACCGACGCCCCAGCACTCGTCCGAGGGCAAAGAAATAGAGTAGATGCCGACCGGG
ATCTGTCGATCGACAAGCTCGAGTTTCTCCATAATAATGTGTGAGTAGTTCCCAGATAAGGGAATTAGGG
TTCCTATAGGGTTTCGCTCATGTGTTGAGCATATAAGAAACCCTTAGTATGTATTTGTATTTGTAAAATA
CTTCTATCAATAAAATTTCTAATTCCTAAAACCAAAATCCAGTACTAAAATCCAGATCCCCCGAATTAAT
TCGGCGTTAATTCAGTACATTAAAAACGTCCGCAATGTGTTATTAAGTTGTCTAAGCGTCAATTTGTTTA
CACCACAATATATCCTGCCACCAGCCAGCCAACAGCTCCCCGACCGGCAGCTCGGCACAAAATCACCACT
CGATACAGGCAGCCCATCAGTCCGGGACGGCGTCAGCGGGAGAGCCGTTGTAAGGCGGCAGACTTTGCTC
ATGTTACCGATGCTATTCGGAAGAACGGCAACTAAGCTGCCGGGTTTGAAACACGGATGATCTCGCGGAG
GGTAGCATGTTGATTGTAACGATGACAGAGCGTTGCTGCCTGTGATCACCGCGGTTTCAAAATCGGCTCC
GTCGATACTATGTTATACGCCAACTTTGAAAACAACTTTGAAAAAGCTGTTTTCTGGTATTTAAGGTTTT
AGAATGCAAGGAACAGTGAATTGGAGTTCGTCTTGTTATAATTAGGGAAGGTGCGAACAAGTCCCTGATA
TGAGATCATGTTTGTCATCTGGAGCCATAGAACAGGGTTCATC
[978 nt withheld, positions 2844-3821]
TAAAAACTGGGGATAACGCCTTAAATGGCGAAGAAACGGTCTAAATAGGCTGATTCAAGGCATTTACGGG
AGAAAAAATCGGCTCAAACATGAAGAAATGAAATGACTGAGTCAGCCGAGAAGAATTTCCCCGCTTATTC
GCACCTTCCTTAGCTTCTTGGGGTATCTTTAAATACTGTAGAAAAGAGGAAGGAAATAATAAATGGCTAA
AATGAGAATATCACCGGAATTGAAAAAACTGATCGAAAAATACCGCTGCGTAAAAGATACGGAAGGAATG
TCTCCTGCTAAGGTATATAAGCTGGTGGGAGAAAATGAAAACCTATATTTAAAAATGACGGACAGCCGGT
ATAAAGGGACCACCTATGATGTGGAACGGGAAAAGGACATGATGCTATGGCTGGAAGGAAAGCTGCCTGT
TCCAAAGGTCCTGCACTTTGAACGGCATGATGGCTGGAGCAATCTGCTCATGAGTGAGGCCGATGGCGTC
CTTTGCTCGGAAGAGTATGAAGATGAACAAAGCCCTGAAAAGATTATCGAGCTGTATGCGGAGTGCATCA
GGCTCTTTCACTCCATCGACATATCGGATTGTCCCTATACGAATAGCTTAGACAGCCGCTTAGCCGAATT
GGATTACTTACTGAATAACGATCTGGCCGATGTGGATTGCGAAAACTGGGAAGAAGACACTCCATTTAAA
GATCCGCGCGAGCTGTATGATTTTTTAAAGACGGAAAAGCCCGAAGAGGAACTTGTCTTTTCCCACGGCG
ACCTGGGAGACAGCAACATCTTTGTGAAAGATGGCAAAGTAAGTGGCTTTATTGATCTTGGGAGAAGCGG
CAGGGCGGACAAGTGGTATGACATTGCCTTCTGCGTCCGGTCGATCAGGGAGGATATCGGGGAAGAACAG
TATGTCGAGCTATTTTTTGACTTACTGGGGATCAAGCCTGATTGGGAGAAAATAAAATATTATATTTTAC
TGGATGAATTGTTTTAGTACCTAGAATGCATGACCAAAATCCCTTAACGTGAGTTTTCGTTCCACTGAGC
GTCAGACCCCGTAGAAAAGATCAAAGGATCTTCTTGAGATCCTTTTTTTCTGCGCGTAATCTGCTGCTTG
CAAACAAAAAAACCACCGCTACCAGCGGTGGTTTGTTTGCCGGATCAAGAGCTACCAACTCTTTTTCCGA
AGGTAACTGGCTTCAGCAGAGCGCAGATACCAAATACTGTCCTTCTAGTGTAGCCGTAGTTAGGCCACCA
CTTCAAGAACTCTGTAGCACCGCCTACATACCTCGCTCTGCTAATCCTGTTACCAGTGGCTGCTGCCAGT
GGCGATAAGTCGTGTCTTACCGGGTTGGACTCAAGACGATAGTTACCGGATAAGGCGCAGCGGTCGGGCT
GAACGGGGGGTTCGTGCACACAGCCCAGCTTGGAGCGAACGACCTACACCGAACTGAGATACCTACAGCG
TGAGCTATGAGAAAGCGCCACGCTTCCCGAAGGGAGAAAGGCGGACAGGTATCCGGTAAGCGGCAGGGTC
GGAACAGGAGAGCGCACGAGGGAGCTTCCAGGGGGAAACGCCTGGTATCTTTATAGTCCTGTCGGGTTTC
GCCACCTCTGACTTGAGCGTCGATTTTTGTGATGCTCGTCAGGGGGGCGGAGCCTATGGAAAAACGCCAG
CAACGCGGCCTTTTTACGGTTCCTGGCCTTTTGCTGGCCTTTTGCTCACATGTTCTTTCCTGCGTTATCC
CCTGATTCTGTGGATAACCGTATTACCGCCTTTGAGTGAGCTGATACCGCTCGCCGCAGCCGAACGACCG
AGCGCAGCGAGTCAGTGAGCGAGGAAGCGGAAGAGCGCCTGATGCGGTATTTTCTCCTTACGCATCTGTG
CGGTATTTCACACCGCATATGGTGCACTCTCAGTACAATCTGCTCTGATGCCGCATAGTTAAGCCAGTAT
ACACTCCGCTATCGCTACGTGACTGGGTCATGGCTGCGCCCCGACACCCGCCAACACCCGCTGACGCGCC
CTGACGGGCTTGTCTGCTCCCGGCATCCGCTTACAGACAAGCTGTGACCGTCTCCGGGAGCTGCATGTGT
CAGAGGTTTTCACCGTCATCACCGAAACGCGCGAGGCAGGGTGCCTTGATGTGGGCGCCGGCGGTCGAGT
GGCGACGGCGCGGCTTGTCCGCGCCCTGGTAGATTGCCTGGCCGTAGGCCAGCCATTTTTGAGCGGCCAG
CGGCCGCGATAGGCCGACGCGAAGCGGCGGGGCGTAGGGAGCGCAGCGACCGAAGGGTAGGCGCTTTTTG
CAGCTCTTCGGCTGTGCGCTGGCCAGACAGTTATGCACAGGCCAGGCGGGTTTTAAGAGTTTTAATAAGT
TTTAAAGAGTTTTAGGCGGAAAAATCGCCTTTTTTCTCTTTTATATCAGTCACTTACATGTGTGACCGGT
TCCCAATGTACGGCTTTGGGTTCCCAATGTACGGGTTCCGGTTCCCAATGTACGGCTTTGGGTTCCCAAT
GTACGTGCTATCCACAGGAAACAGACCTTTTCGACCTTTTTCCCCTGCTAGGGCAATTTGCCCTAGCATC
TGCTCCGTACATTAGGAACCGGCGGATGCTTCGCCCTCGATCAGGTTGCGGTAGCGCATGACTAGGATCG
GGCCAGCCTGCCCCGCCTCCTCCTTCAAATCGTACTCCGGCAGGTCATTTGACCCGATCAGCTTGCGCAC
GGTGAAACAGAACTTCTTGAACTCTCCGGCGCTGCCACTGCGTTCGTAGATCGTCTTGAACAACCATCTG
GCTTCTGCCTTGCCTGCGGCGCGGCGTGCCAGGCGGTAGAGAAAACGGCCGATGCCGGGATCGATCAAAA
AGTAATCGGGGTGAACCGTCAGCACGTCCGGGTTCTTGCCTTCTGTGATCTCGCGGTACATCCAATCAGC
TAGCTCGATCTCGATGTACTCCGGCCGCCCGGTTTCGCTCTTTACGATCTTGTAGCGGCTAATCAAGGCT
TCACCCTCGGATACCGTCACCAGGCGGCCGTTCTTGGCCTTCTTCGTACGCTGCATGGCAACGTGCGTGG
TGTTTAACCGAATGCAGGTTTCTACCAGGTCGTCTTTCTGCTTTCCGCCATCGGCTCGCCGGCAGAACTT
GAGTACGTCCGCAACGTGTGGACGGAACACGCGGCCGGGCTTGTCTCCCTTCCCTTCCCGGTATCGGTTC
ATGGATTCGGTTAGATGGGAAACCGCCATCAGTACCAGGTCGTAATCCCACACACTGGCCATGCCGGCCG
GCCCTGCGGAAACCTCTACGTGCCCGTCTGGAAGCTCGTAGCGGATCACCTCGCCAGCTCGTCGGTCACG
CTTCGACAGACGGAAAACGGCCACGTCCATGATGCTGCGACTATCGCGGGTGCCCACGTCATAGAGCATC
GGAACGAAAAAATCTGGTTGCTCGTCGCCCTTGGGCGGCTTCCTAATCGACGGCGCACCGGCTGCCGGCG
GTTGCCGGGATTCTTTGCGGATTCGATCAGCGGCCGCTTGCCACGATTCACCGGGGCGTGCTTCTGCCTC
GATGCGTTGCCGCTGGGCGGCCTGCGCGGCCTTCAACTTCTCCACCAGGTCATCACCCAGCGCCGCGCCG
ATTTGTACCGGGCCGGATGGTTTGCGACCGCTCACGCCGATTCCTCGGGCTTGGGGGTTCCAGTGCCATT
GCAGGGCCGGCAGGCAACCCAGCCGCTTACGCCTGGCCAACCGCCCGTTCCTCCACACATGGGGCATTCC
ACGGCGTCGGTGCCTGGTTGTTCTTGATTTTCCATGCCGCCTCCTTTAGCCGCTAAAATTCATCTACTCA
TTTATTCATTTGCTCATTTACTCTGGTAGCTGCGCGATGTATTCAGATAGCAGCTCGGTAATGGTCTTGC
CTTGGCGTACCGCGTACATCTTCAGCTTGGTGTGATCCTCCGCCGGCAACTGAAAGTTGACCCGCTTCAT
GGCTGGCGTGTCTGCCAGGCTGGCCAACGTTGCAGCCTTGCTGCTGCGTGCGCTCGGACGGCCGGCACTT
AGCGTGTTTGTGCTTTTGCTCATTTTCTCTTTACCTCATTAACTCAAATGAGTTTTGATTTAATTTCAGC
GGCCAGCGCCTGGACCTCGCGGGCAGCGTCGCCCTCGGGTTCTGATTCAAGAACGGTTGTGCCGGCGGCG
GCAGTGCCTGGGTAGCTCACGCGCTGCGTGATACGGGACTCAAGAATGGGCAGCTCGTACCCGGCCAGCG
CCTCGGCAACCTCACCGCCGATGCGCGTGCCTTTGATCGCCCGCGACACGACAAAGGCCGCTTGTAGCCT
TCCATCCGTGACCTCAATGCGCTGCTTAACCAGCTCCACCAGGTCGGCGGTGGCCCATATGTCGTAAGGG
CTTGGCTGCACCGGAATCAGCACGAAGTCGGCTGCCTTGATCGCGGACACAGCCAAGTCCGCCGCCTGGG
GCGCTCCGTCGATCACTACGAAGTCGCGCCGGCCGATGGCCTTCACGTCGCGGTCAATCGTCGGGCGGTC
GATGCCGACAACGGTTAGCGGTTGATCTTCCCGCACGGCCGCCCAATCGCGGGCACTGCCCTGGGGATCG
GAATCGACTAACAGAACATCGGCCCCGGCGAGTTGCAGGGCGCGGGCTAGATGGGTTGCGATGGTCGTCT
TGCCTGACCCGCCTTTCTGGTTAAGTACAGCGATAACCTTCATGCGTTCCCCTTGCGTATTTGTTTATTT
ACTCATCGCATCATATACGCAGCGACCGCATGACGCAAGCTGTTTTACTCAAATACACATCACCTTTTTA
GACGGCGGCGCTCGGTTTCTTCAGCGGCCAAGCTGGCCGGCCAGGCCGCCAGCTTGGCATCAGACAAACC
GGCCAGGATTTCATGCAGCCGCACGGTTGAGACGTGCGCGGGCGGCTCGAACACGTACCCGGCCGCGATC
ATCTCCGCCTCGATCTCTTCGGTAATGAAAAACGGTTCGTCCTGGCCGTCCTGGTGCGGTTTCATGCTTG
TTCCTCTTGGCGTTCATTCTCGGCGGCCGCCAGGGCGTCGGCCTCGGTCAATGCGTCCTAGGCACCGCGC
CGCCTGGCCTCGGTGGGCGTCACTTCCTCGCTGCGCTCAAGTGCGCGGTACAGGGTCGAGCGATGCACGC
CAAGCAGTGCAGCCGCCTCTTTCACGGTGCGGCCTTCCTGGTCGATCAGCTCGCGGGCGTGCGCGATCTG
TGCCGGGGTGAGGGTAGGGCGGGGGCCAAACTTCACGCCTCGGGCCTTGGCGGCCTCGCGCCCGCTCCGG
GTGCGGTCGATGATTAGGGAACGCTCGAACTCGGCAATGCCGGCGAACACGGTCAACACCATGCGGCCGG
CCGGCGTGGTGGTGTCGGCCCACGGCTCTGCCAGGCTACGCAGGCCCGCGCCGGCCTCCTGGATGCGCTC
GGCAATGTCCAGTAGGTCGCGGGTGCTGCGGGCCAGGCGGTCTAGCCTGGTCACTGTCACAACGTCGCCA
GGGCGTAGGTGGTCAAGCATCCTGGCCAGCTCCGGGCGGTCGCGCCTGGTGCCGGTGATCTTCTCGGAAA
ACAGCTTGGTGCAGCCGGCCGCGTGCAGTTCGGCCCGTTGGTTGGTCAAGTCCTGGTCGTCGGTGCTGAC
GCGGGCATAGCCCAGCAGGCCAGCGGCGGCGCTCTTGTTCATGGCGTAATGTCTCCGGTTCTAGTCGCAA
GTATTCTACTTTATGCGACTAAAACACGCGACAAGAAAACGCCAGGAAAAGGGCAGGGCGGCAGCCTGTC
GCGTAACTTAGGACTTGTGCGACATGTCGTTTTCAGAAGACGGCTGCACTGAACGTCAGAAGCCGACTGC
ACTATAGCAGCGGAGGGGTTGGATCAAAGTACTTTGATCCCGAGGGGAACCCTGTGGTTGGCATGCACAT
ACAAATGGACGAACGGATAAACCTTTTCACGCCCTTTTAAATATCCGATTATTCTAATAAACGCTCTTTT
CTCTTAGGTTTACCCGCCAATATATCCTGTCAAACACTGATAGTTTAAACTGAAGGCGGGAAACGACAAT
CTGATCCAAGCTCAAGCTGCTCTAGCATTCGCCATTCAGGCTGCGCAACTGTTGGGAAGGGCGATCGGTG
CGGGCCTCTTCGCTATTACGCCAGCTGGCGAAAGGGGGATGTGCTGCAAGGCGATTAAGTTGGGTAACGC
CAGGGTTTTCCCAGTCACGACGTTGTAAAACGACGGCCAGTGCCAAGCTTGCATGCCTGCAGTGCAGCGT
GACCCGGTCGTGCCCCTCTCTAGAGATAATGAGCATTGCATGTCTAAGTTATAAAAAATTACCACATATT
TTTTTTGTCACACTTGTTTGAAGTGCAGTTTATCTATCTTTATACATATATTTAAACTTTACTCTACGAA
TAATATAATCTATAGTACTACAATAATATCAGTGTTTTAGAGAATCATATAAATGAACAGTTAGACATGG
TCTAAAGGACAATTGAGTATTTTGACAACAGGACTCTACAGTTTTATCTTTTTAGTGTGCATGTGTTCTC
CTTTTTTTTTGCAAATAGCTTCACCTATATAATACTTCATCCATTTTATTAGTACATCCATTTAGGGTTT
AGGGTTAATGGTTTTTATAGACTAATTTTTTTAGTACATCTATTTTATTCTATTTTAGCCTCTAAATTAA
GAAAACTAAAACTCTATTTTAGTTTTTTTATTTAATAATTTAGATATAAAATAGAATAAAATAAAGTGAC
TAAAAATTAAACAAATACCCTTTAAGAAATTAAAAAAACTAAGGAAACATTTTTCTTGTTTCGAGTAGAT
AATGCCAGCCTGTTAAACGCCGTCGACGAGTCTAACGGACACCAACCAGCGAACCAGCAGCGTCGCGTCG
GGCCAAGCGAAGCAGACGGCACGGCATCTCTGTCGCTGCCTCTGGACCCCTCTCGAGAGTTCCGCTCCAC
CGTTGGACTTGCTCCGCTGTCGGCATCCAGAAATTGCGTGGCGGAGCGGCAGACGTGAGCCGGCACGGCA
GGCGGCCTCCTCCTCCTCTCACGGCACCGGCAGCTACGGGGGATTCCTTYCCCMCCGCTCCTTCGCTTTC
CCTYCCYCGCCCGCCGTAATAAATAGACACCCCCTCCACACCCTCTTTCCCCAACCTCGTGTTGTTCGGA
GCGCACACACACACAACCAGATCTCCCCCAAATCCACCCGTCGGCACCTCCGCTTCAAGGTACGCCGCTC
GTCCTCCCCCCCCCCCCCCTCTCTACCTTCTCTAGATCGGCGTTCCGGTCCATGGTTAGGGCCCGGTAGT
TCTACTTCTGTTCATGTTTGTGTTAGATCCGTGTTTGTGTTAGATCCGTGCTGCTAGCGTTCGTACACGG
ATGCGACCTGTACGTCAGACACGTTCTGATTGCTAACTTGCCAGTGTTTCTCTTTGGGGAATCCTGGGAT
GGCTCTAGCCGTTCCGCAGACGGGATCGATTTCATGATTTTTTTTGTTTCGTTGCATAGGGTTTGGTTTG
CCCTTTTCCTTTATTTCAATATATGCCGTGCACTTGTTTGTCGGGTCATCTTTTCATGCTTTTTTTTGTC
TTGGTTGTGATGATGTGGTCTGGTTGGGCGGTCGTTCTAGATCGGAGTAGAATTAATTCTGTTTCAAACT
ACCTGGTGGATTTATTAATTTTGGATCTGTATGTGTGTGCCATACATATTCATAGTTACGAATTGAAGAT
GATGGATGGAAATATCGATCTAGGATAGGTATACATGTTGATGCGGGTTTTACTGATGCATATACAGAGA
TGCTTTTTGTTCGCTTGGTTGTGATGATGTGGTGTGGTTGGGCGGTCGTTCATTCGTTCTAGATCGGAGT
AGAATACTGTTTCAAACTACCTGGTGTATTTATTAATTTTGGAACTGTATGTGTGTGTCATACATCTTCA
TAGTTACGAGTTTAAGATGGATGGAAATATCGATCTAGGATAGGTATACATGTTGATGTGGGTTTTACTG
ATGCATATACATGATGGCATATGCAGCATCTATTCATATGCTCTAACCTTGAGTACCTATCTATTATAAT
AAACAAGTATGTTTTATAATTATTTTGATCTTGATATACTTGGATGATGGCATATGCAGCAGCTATATGT
GGATTTTTTTAGCCCTGCCTTCATACGCTATTTATTTGCTTGGTACTGTTTCTTTTGTCGATGCTCACCC
TGTTGTTTGGTGTTACTTCTGCAGGTCGACTCTAGAGGATCCCCTCGAGGCGCGCCAAGCTATCAAACAA
GTTTGTACAAAAAAGCAGGCTCCGAATTCGCCCTTCACCATGGATTACAAGGACCACGACGGGGATTACA
AGGACCACGACATTGATTACAAGGATGATGATGACAAGATGGCTCCGAAGAAGAAGAGGAAGGTTGGCAT
CCACGGGGTGCCAGCTGCTGACAAGAAGTACTCGATCGGCCTCGCTATTGGGACTAACTCTGTTGGCTGG
GCCGTGATCACCGACGAGTACAAGGTGCCCTCAAAGAAGTTCAAGGTCCTGGGCAACACCGATCGGCATT
CCATCAAGAAGAATCTCATTGGCGCTCTCCTGTTCGACAGCGGCGAGACGGCTGAGGCTACGCGGCTCAA
GCGCACCGCCCGCAGGCGGTACACGCGCAGGAAGAATCGCATCTGCTACCTGCAGGAGATTTTCTCCAAC
GAGATGGCGAAGGTTGACGATTCTTTCTTCCACAGGCTGGAGGAGTCATTCCTCGTGGAGGAGGATAAGA
AGCACGAGCGGCATCCAATCTTCGGCAACATTGTCGACGAGGTTGCCTACCACGAGAAGTACCCTACGAT
CTACCATCTGCGGAAGAAGCTCGTGGACTCCACAGATAAGGCGGACCTCCGCCTGATCTACCTCGCTCTG
GCCCACATGATTAAGTTCAGGGGCCATTTCCTGATCGAGGGGGATCTCAACCCGGACAATAGCGATGTTG
ACAAGCTGTTCATCCAGCTCGTGCAGACGTACAACCAGCTCTTCGAGGAGAACCCCATTAATGCGTCAGG
CGTCGACGCGAAGGCTATCCTGTCCGCTAGGCTCTCGAAGTCTCGGCGCCTCGAGAACCTGATCGCCCAG
CTGCCGGGCGAGAAGAAGAACGGCCTGTTCGGGAATCTCATTGCGCTCAGCCTGGGGCTCACGCCCAACT
TCAAGTCGAATTTCGATCTCGCTGAGGACGCCAAGCTGCAGCTCTCCAAGGACACATACGACGATGACCT
GGATAACCTCCTGGCCCAGATCGGCGATCAGTACGCGGACCTGTTCCTCGCTGCCAAGAATCTGTCGGAC
GCCATCCTCCTGTCTGATATTCTCAGGGTGAACACCGAGATTACGAAGGCTCCGCTCTCAGCCTCCATGA
TCAAGCGCTACGACGAGCACCATCAGGATCTGACCCTCCTGAAGGCGCTGGTCAGGCAGCAGCTCCCCGA
GAAGTACAAGGAGATCTTCTTCGATCAGTCGAAGAACGGCTACGCTGGGTACATTGACGGCGGGGCCTCT
CAGGAGGAGTTCTACAAGTTCATCAAGCCGATTCTGGAGAAGATGGACGGCACGGAGGAGCTGCTGGTGA
AGCTCAATCGCGAGGACCTCCTGAGGAAGCAGCGGACATTCGATAACGGCAGCATCCCACACCAGATTCA
TCTCGGGGAGCTGCACGCTATCCTGAGGAGGCAGGAGGACTTCTACCCTTTCCTCAAGGATAACCGCGAG
AAGATCGAGAAGATTCTGACTTTCAGGATCCCGTACTACGTCGGCCCACTCGCTAGGGGCAACTCCCGCT
TCGCTTGGATGACCCGCAAGTCAGAGGAGACGATCACGCCGTGGAACTTCGAGGAGGTGGTCGACAAGGG
CGCTAGCGCTCAGTCGTTCATCGAGAGGATGACGAATTTCGACAAGAACCTGCCAAATGAGAAGGTGCTC
CCTAAGCACTCGCTCCTGTACGAGTACTTCACAGTCTACAACGAGCTGACTAAGGTGAAGTATGTGACCG
AGGGCATGAGGAAGCCGGCTTTCCTGTCTGGGGAGCAGAAGAAGGCCATCGTGGACCTCCTGTTCAAGAC
CAACCGGAAGGTCACGGTTAAGCAGCTCAAGGAGGACTACTTCAAGAAGATTGAGTGCTTCGATTCGGTC
GAGATCTCTGGCGTTGAGGACCGCTTCAACGCCTCCCTGGGGACCTACCACGATCTCCTGAAGATCATTA
AGGATAAGGACTTCCTGGACAACGAGGAGAATGAGGATATCCTCGAGGACATTGTGCTGACACTCACTCT
GTTCGAGGACCGGGAGATGATCGAGGAGCGCCTGAAGACTTACGCCCATCTCTTCGATGACAAGGTCATG
AAGCAGCTCAAGAGGAGGAGGTACACCGGCTGGGGGAGGCTGAGCAGGAAGCTCATCAACGGCATTCGGG
ACAAGCAGTCCGGGAAGACGATCCTCGACTTCCTGAAGAGCGATGGCTTCGCGAACCGCAATTTCATGCA
GCTGATTCACGATGACAGCCTCACATTCAAGGAGGATATCCAGAAGGCTCAGGTGAGCGGCCAGGGGGAC
TCGCTGCACGAGCATATCGCGAACCTCGCTGGCTCGCCAGCTATCAAGAAGGGGATTCTGCAGACCGTGA
AGGTTGTGGACGAGCTGGTGAAGGTCATGGGCAGGCACAAGCCTGAGAACATCGTCATTGAGATGGCCCG
GGAGAATCAGACCACGCAGAAGGGCCAGAAGAACTCACGCGAGAGGATGAAGAGGATCGAGGAGGGCATT
AAGGAGCTGGGGTCCCAGATCCTCAAGGAGCACCCGGTGGAGAACACGCAGCTGCAGAATGAGAAGCTCT
ACCTGTACTACCTCCAGAATGGCCGCGATATGTATGTGGACCAGGAGCTGGATATTAACAGGCTCAGCGA
TTACGACGTCGATGCTATCGTTCCACAGTCATTCCTGAAGGATGACTCCATTGACAACAAGGTCCTCACC
AGGTCGGACAAGAACCGGGGCAAGTCTGATAATGTTCCTTCAGAGGAGGTCGTTAAGAAGATGAAGAACT
ACTGGCGCCAGCTCCTGAATGCCAAGCTGATCACGCAGCGGAAGTTCGATAACCTCACAAAGGCTGAGAG
GGGCGGGCTCTCTGAGCTGGACAAGGCGGGCTTCATCAAGAGGCAGCTGGTCGAGACACGGCAGATCACT
AAGCACGTTGCGCAGATTCTCGACTCACGGATGAACACTAAGTACGATGAGAATGACAAGCTGATCCGCG
AGGTGAAGGTCATCACCCTGAAGTCAAAGCTCGTCTCCGACTTCAGGAAGGATTTCCAGTTCTACAAGGT
TCGGGAGATCAACAATTACCACCATGCCCATGACGCGTACCTGAACGCGGTGGTCGGCACAGCTCTGATC
AAGAAGTACCCAAAGCTCGAGAGCGAGTTCGTGTACGGGGACTACAAGGTTTACGATGTGAGGAAGATGA
TCGCCAAGTCGGAGCAGGAGATTGGCAAGGCTACCGCCAAGTACTTCTTCTACTCTAACATTATGAATTT
CTTCAAGACAGAGATCACTCTGGCCAATGGCGAGATCCGGAAGCGCCCCCTCATCGAGACGAACGGCGAG
ACGGGGGAGATCGTGTGGGACAAGGGCAGGGATTTCGCGACCGTCAGGAAGGTTCTCTCCATGCCACAAG
TGAATATCGTCAAGAAGACAGAGGTCCAGACTGGCGGGTTCTCTAAGGAGTCAATTCTGCCTAAGCGGAA
CAGCGACAAGCTCATCGCCCGCAAGAAGGACTGGGATCCGAAGAAGTACGGCGGGTTCGACAGCCCCACT
GTGGCCTACTCGGTCCTGGTTGTGGCGAAGGTTGAGAAGGGCAAGTCCAAGAAGCTCAAGAGCGTGAAGG
AGCTGCTGGGGATCACGATTATGGAGCGCTCCAGCTTCGAGAAGAACCCGATCGATTTCCTGGAGGCGAA
GGGCTACAAGGAGGTGAAGAAGGACCTGATCATTAAGCTCCCCAAGTACTCACTCTTCGAGCTGGAGAAC
GGCAGGAAGCGGATGCTGGCTTCCGCTGGCGAGCTGCAGAAGGGGAACGAGCTGGCTCTGCCGTCCAAGT
ATGTGAACTTCCTCTACCTGGCCTCCCACTACGAGAAGCTCAAGGGCAGCCCCGAGGACAACGAGCAGAA
GCAGCTGTTCGTCGAGCAGCACAAGCATTACCTCGACGAGATCATTGAGCAGATTTCCGAGTTCTCCAAG
CGCGTGATCCTGGCCGACGCGAATCTGGATAAGGTCCTCTCCGCGTACAACAAGCACCGCGACAAGCCAA
TCAGGGAGCAGGCTGAGAATATCATTCATCTCTTCACCCTGACGAACCTCGGCGCCCCTGCTGCTTTCAA
GTACTTCGACACAACTATCGATCGCAAGAGGTACACAAGCACTAAGGAGGTCCTGGACGCGACCCTCATC
CACCAGTCGATTACCGGCCTCTACGAGACGCGCATCGACCTGTCTCAGCTCGGGGGCGACAAGCGGCCAG
CGGCGACGAAGAAGGCGGGGCAGGCGAAGAAGAAGAAGAAGGGAGACGGCTCTGGATCGGGGTCGGGTTC
TGGCTCAGTCGACGATGCTCTTGACGATTTTGACCTCGATATGCTCGACGCTCTTGATGATTTTGATCTC
GACATGCTCGATGCACTTGATGACTTTGACCTTGACATGCTCGACGCACTCGATGACTTCGACCTCGACA
TGCTTGAGGGCAGAGGAAGTCTTCTAACATGCGGTGACGTGGAGGAGAATCCCGGCCCTATGGCGTCAAA
TTTCACGCAGTTTGTTTTGGTTGATAACGGCGGGACTGGCGACGTTACAGTAGCTCCATCAAATTTTGCG
AACGGAGTCGCTGAGTGGATTAGCTCAAATTCAAGGTCCCAGGCCTACAAGGTTACCTGTTCTGTTAGGC
AGAGTTCTGCGCAAAAAAGAAAATATACCATCAAGGTTGAAGTCCCTAAAGTTGCAACACAAACAGTCGG
TGGTGTTGAGCTCCCTGTGGCAGCCTGGAGATCTTACTTAAACATGGAGCTAACAATTCCAATATTCGCT
ACAAACTCTGATTGTGAACTGATTGTTAAGGCGATGCAAGGCCTCTTGAAAGATGGAAACCCTATACCGT
CCGCTATCGCAGCTAACAGCGGTATCTATCCTAAGAAGAAGAGGAAGGTTGGCTCTGGATCGGGGTCGGG
TTCTGGCTCAGGATCCGGTACCTATCCCTATGACGTGCCCGATTATGCCAGCCTGGGCAGCGGCTCCCCC
AAGAAAAAACGCAAGGTGGAAGATCCTAAGAAAAAGCGGAAAGTGGACGGCATTGGTAGTGGGAGCAACG
GCAGCAGCGGATCCAACGGTCCGACTGACGCCGCGGAAGAAGAACTTTTGAGCAAGAATTATCATCTTGA
GAACGAAGTGGCTCGTCTTAAGAAAGGTTCTGGCAGTGGAGAAGAACTGCTTTCAAAGAATTACCACCTG
GAAAATGAGGTAGCTAGACTGAAAAAGGGGAGCGGAAGTGGGGAGGAGTTGCTGAGCAAAAATTATCATT
TGGAGAACGAAGTAGCACGACTAAAGAAAGGGTCCGGATCGGGTGAGGAGTTACTCTCGAAAAATTATCA
TCTCGAAAACGAAGTGGCTCGGCTAAAAAAGGGCAGTGGTTCTGGAGAAGAGCTATTATCTAAAAACTAC
CACCTCGAAAATGAGGTGGCACGCTTAAAAAAGGGAAGTGGCAGTGGTGAAGAGCTACTATCCAAGAATT
ATCATCTTGAGAACGAGGTAGCGCGTTTGAAGAAGGGTTCCGGCTCAGGAGAGGAACTGCTCTCGAAGAA
CTATCATCTTGAAAATGAGGTCGCTCGATTAAAAAAGGGATCGGGCAGTGGTGAGGAACTACTTTCAAAG
AATTACCACCTCGAAAACGAAGTAGCTCGATTAAAGAAAGGTTCAGGGTCGGGTGAAGAATTACTGAGTA
AAAATTATCATCTGGAAAATGAGGTAGCGAGACTAAAAAAGGGGAGTGGTTCTGGCGAGGAATTGCTATC
GAAAAATTATCATCTTGAGAACGAAGTTGCTAGGCTCAAAAAGGGCTCAGGCTCAGGCACCGCGGTAAAC
ATAGGTGGTGGAACCGGTCCGATGGATCTACAGCGGCCGCAAGGTGGAGGTGGACCCAAGAAGAAGCGCA
AGGTGTGAACTAGTTAAAGAGCTTTCGTTCGTATCATCGGTTTCGACAACGTTCGTCAAGTTCAATGCAT
CAGTTTCATTGCGCACACACCAGAATCCTACTGAGTTTGAGTATTATGGCATTGGGAAAACTGTTTTTCT
TGTACCATTTGTTGTGCTTGTAATTTACTGTGTTTTTTATTCGGTTTTCGCTATCGAACTGTGAAATGGA
AATGGATGGAGAAGAGTTAATGAATGATATGGTCCTTTTGTTCATTCTCAAATTAATATTATTTGTTTTT
TCTCTTATTTGTTGTGTGTTGAATTTGAAATTATAAGAGATATGCAAACATTTTGTTTTGAGTAAAAATG
TGTCAAATCGTGGCCTCTAATGACCGAAGTTAATATGAGGAGTAAAACACTTGTAGTTGTACCATTATGC
TTATTCACTAGGCAACAAATATATTTTCAGACCTAGAAAAGCTGCAAATGTTACTGAATACAAGTATGTC
CTCTTGTGTTTTAGACATTTATGAACTTTCCTTTATGTAATTTTCCAGAATCCTTGTCAGATTCTAATCA
TTGCTTTATAATTATAGTTATACTCATGGATTTGTAGTTGAGTATGAAAATATTTTTTAATGCATTTTAT
GACTTGCCCGTACGCTGCAGTGCAGCGTGACCCGGTCGTGCCCCTCTCTAGAGATAATGAGCATTGCATG
TCTAAGTTATAAAAAATTACCACATATTTTTTTTGTCACACTTGTTTGAAGTGCAGTTTATCTATCTTTA
TACATATATTTAAACTTTACTCTACGAATAATATAATCTATAGTACTACAATAATATCAGTGTTTTAGAG
AATCATATAAATGAACAGTTAGACATGGTCTAAAGGACAATTGAGTATTTTGACAACAGGACTCTACAGT
TTTATCTTTTTAGTGTGCATGTGTTCTCCTTTTTTTTTGCAAATAGCTTCACCTATATAATACTTCATCC
ATTTTATTAGTACATCCATTTAGGGTTTAGGGTTAATGGTTTTTATAGACTAATTTTTTTAGTACATCTA
TTTTATTCTATTTTAGCCTCTAAATTAAGAAAACTAAAACTCTATTTTAGTTTTTTTATTTAATAATTTA
GATATAAAATAGAATAAAATAAAGTGACTAAAAATTAAACAAATACCCTTTAAGAAATTAAAAAAACTAA
GGAAACATTTTTCTTGTTTCGAGTAGATAATGCCAGCCTGTTAAACGCCGTCGACGAGTCTAACGGACAC
CAACCAGCGAACCAGCAGCGTCGCGTCGGGCCAAGCGAAGCAGACGGCACGGCATCTCTGTCGCTGCCTC
TGGACCCCTCTCGAGAGTTCCGCTCCACCGTTGGACTTGCTCCGCTGTCGGCATCCAGAAATTGCGTGGC
GGAGCGGCAGACGTGAGCCGGCACGGCAGGCGGCCTCCTCCTCCTCTCACGGCACCGGCAGCTACGGGGG
ATTCCTTYCCCMCCGCTCCTTCGCTTTCCCTYCCYCGCCCGCCGTAATAAATAGACACCCCCTCCACACC
CTCTTTCCCCAACCTCGTGTTGTTCGGAGCGCACACACACACAACCAGATCTCCCCCAAATCCACCCGTC
GGCACCTCCGCTTCAAGGTACGCCGCTCGTCCTCCCCCCCCCCCCCCTCTCTACCTTCTCTAGATCGGCG
TTCCGGTCCATGGTTAGGGCCCGGTAGTTCTACTTCTGTTCATGTTTGTGTTAGATCCGTGTTTGTGTTA
GATCCGTGCTGCTAGCGTTCGTACACGGATGCGACCTGTACGTCAGACACGTTCTGATTGCTAACTTGCC
AGTGTTTCTCTTTGGGGAATCCTGGGATGGCTCTAGCCGTTCCGCAGACGGGATCGATTTCATGATTTTT
TTTGTTTCGTTGCATAGGGTTTGGTTTGCCCTTTTCCTTTATTTCAATATATGCCGTGCACTTGTTTGTC
GGGTCATCTTTTCATGCTTTTTTTTGTCTTGGTTGTGATGATGTGGTCTGGTTGGGCGGTCGTTCTAGAT
CGGAGTAGAATTAATTCTGTTTCAAACTACCTGGTGGATTTATTAATTTTGGATCTGTATGTGTGTGCCA
TACATATTCATAGTTACGAATTGAAGATGATGGATGGAAATATCGATCTAGGATAGGTATACATGTTGAT
GCGGGTTTTACTGATGCATATACAGAGATGCTTTTTGTTCGCTTGGTTGTGATGATGTGGTGTGGTTGGG
CGGTCGTTCATTCGTTCTAGATCGGAGTAGAATACTGTTTCAAACTACCTGGTGTATTTATTAATTTTGG
AACTGTATGTGTGTGTCATACATCTTCATAGTTACGAGTTTAAGATGGATGGAAATATCGATCTAGGATA
GGTATACATGTTGATGTGGGTTTTACTGATGCATATACATGATGGCATATGCAGCATCTATTCATATGCT
CTAACCTTGAGTACCTATCTATTATAATAAACAAGTATGTTTTATAATTATTTTGATCTTGATATACTTG
GATGATGGCATATGCAGCAGCTATATGTGGATTTTTTTAGCCCTGCCTTCATACGCTATTTATTTGCTTG
GTACTGTTTCTTTTGTCGATGCTCACCCTGTTGTTTGGTGTTACTTCTGCAGGGCGCCATGGGGCCGGAC
ATAGTCATGACACAAAGTCCGAGTTCGCTTTCTGCGAGTGTTGGGGATAGAGTTACGATAACCTGCAGAT
CTAGTACGGGGGCCGTCACCACGTCGAATTACGCGTCATGGGTCCAAGAAAAGCCAGGCAAACTGTTTAA
GGGTCTTATAGGTGGCACGAACAACCGGGCTCCCGGAGTCCCTTCCAGGTTTAGTGGATCACTTATTGGT
GACAAGGCAACGCTGACGATATCTTCCCTCCAGCCAGAAGATTTCGCGACCTACTTTTGTGCACTTTGGT
ATTCTAACCACTGGGTCTTTGGCCAAGGGACGAAGGTCGAGCTCAAACGGGGTGGCGGTGGGAGCGGCGG
GGGRGGATCAGGGGGSGGAGGTTCGAGTGGCGGGGGGAGCGAAGTCAAACTCCTCGAGTCCGGTGGAGGA
TTGGTGCAACCAGGTGGTTCATTGAAGCTCTCGTGTGCAGTTTCTGGTTTCTCTTTGACAGACTACGGTG
TCAATTGGGTCCGGCAGGCACCGGGGCGCGGTCTTGAGTGGATCGGCGTTATCTGGGGCGACGGAATAAC
AGATTATAACTCTGCTTTGAAGGACAGATTCATCATTAGCAAGGACAACGGGAAGAACACGGTGTACCTC
CAGATGAGCAAAGTGCGCAGTGATGATACTGCCCTGTATTACTGCGTCACAGGTTTGTTTGATTACTGGG
GTCAAGGCACTCTTGTGACAGTCTCTTCGTATCCTTATGACGTGCCCGACTACGCTGGCGGAGGGGGCGG
CAGCGGAGGCGGTGGATCCGGAGGCGGTGGCTCAGGGGGCGGCGGGTCGCTTGATCCTGGTGGCGGAGGT
TCTGGGAGCAAAGGAGAGGAGCTCTTTACAGGTGTCGTCCCTATTTTGGTGGAGCTTGATGGAGATGTCA
ATGGCCATAAATTTTCCGTCAGGGGCGAAGGGGAGGGGGACGCGACTAATGGAAAATTGACCCTCAAGTT
TATCTGCACGACAGGAAAGTTGCCGGTCCCCTGGCCCACTCTGGTTACCACCCTCACTTATGGGGTCCAG
TGCTTTAGCAGATACCCTGATCATATGAAACGCCATGACTTCTTCAAATCAGCCATGCCAGAGGGTTATG
TGCAGGAAAGAACTATAAGCTTTAAGGACGATGGGACGTACAAAACGCGGGCAGAGGTTAAGTTTGAGGG
GGATACTCTTGTGAATAGGATCGAACTTAAGGGCATCGATTTTAAAGAAGACGGTAATATTCTTGGCCAC
AAGTTGGAGTATAATTTCAATTCTCACAACGTGTACATAACAGCAGATAAACAGAAAAATGGGATCAAGG
CCAATTTTAAAATTAGGCATAATGTTGAAGATGGGTCTGTGCAACTGGCAGATCATTATCAGCAGAATAC
TCCAATTGGCGATGGCCCTGTCTTGTTGCCTGACAATCATTACCTTTCCACGCAGTCAGTCCTGTCCAAA
GATCCGAATGAGAAGCGGGACCACATGGTCTTGCTCGAATTCGTTACTGCCGCCGGAATCACTCATGGCA
TGGACGAGCTTTACAAGGGAGGTGGAAGGACTGGAGGTGGCGGAGGGGGGCTGCTTGACCCCGGAACCCC
TATGGATGCCGACTTGGTGGCCTCCTCCACGGTTGTTTGGGAACAGGATGCCGACCCTTTTGCGGGCACT
GCTGACGATTTTCCCGCTTTCAATGAGGAGGAGTTGGCTTGGCTGATGGAACTTCTCCCACAGGGTGGTA
GTGGTGGCCTCCTGGATCCGGGGACACCGATGGACGCAGACCTGGTGGCGTCGTCAACGGTTGTGTGGGA
ACAGGATGCTGATCCGTTCGCAGGAACTGCCGACGATTTTCCTGCATTCAACGAAGAGGAACTCGCATGG
CTCATGGAGCTTCTGCCTCAGGGATCGGGTGGCGGGTCGCGAACGGAAGAATACAAGCTTATATTGAACG
GTAAGACACTGAAAGGTGAAACTACGACAGAAGCCGTTGACGCGGCAACTGCGGAGAAAGTCTTTAAGCA
GTATGCTAACGATAATGGCGTGGACGGGGAGTGGACGTATGACGACGCAACCAAAACATTCACGGTCACC
GAGGGGGGCGGCAGCGGAGGCGGTACCTCGCCCAAAACCCGGAGACGCCCTAGGCGCTCGCAGCGCAAAA
GACCTCCCACGTAAAGAGCTTTCGTTCGTATCATCGGTTTCGACAACGTTCGTCAAGTTCAATGCATCAG
TTTCATTGCGCACACACCAGAATCCTACTGAGTTTGAGTATTATGGCATTGGGAAAACTGTTTTTCTTGT
ACCATTTGTTGTGCTTGTAATTTACTGTGTTTTTTATTCGGTTTTCGCTATCGAACTGTGAAATGGAAAT
GGATGGAGAAGAGTTAATGAATGATATGGTCCTTTTGTTCATTCTCAAATTAATATTATTTGTTTTTTCT
CTTATTTGTTGTGTGTTGAATTTGAAATTATAAGAGATATGCAAACATTTTGTTTTGAGTAAAAATGTGT
CAAATCGTGGCCTCTAATGACCGAAGTTAATATGAGGAGTAAAACACTTGTAGTTGTACCATTATGCTTA
TTCACTAGGCAACAAATATATTTTCAGACCTAGAAAAGCTGCAAATGTTACTGAATACAAGTATGTCCTC
TTGTGTTTTAGACATTTATGAACTTTCCTTTATGTAATTTTCCAGAATCCTTGTCAGATTCTAATCATTG
CTTTATAATTATAGTTATACTCATGGATTTGTAGTTGAGTATGAAAATATTTTTTAATGCATTTTATGAC
TTGCCAATTGTTCCGGAACTCTAGATAAGCTTACCGGAAAGGGCGAATTCGCAACTTTGTATACAAAAGT
TGCCCCATGGCGTTCCCTCTAGATAACGCAGGATCCTAAAGGGATCTTTAAACATACGAACAGATCACTT
AAAGTTCTTCTGAAGCAACTTAAAGTTATCAGGCATGCATGGATCTTGGAGGAATCAGATGTGCAGTCAG
GGACCATAGCACAGGACAGGCGTCTTCTACTGGTGCTACCAGCAAATGCTGGAAGCCGGGAACACTGGGT
ACGTTGGAAACCACGTGATGTGGAGTAAGATAAACTGTAGGAGAAAAGCATTTCGTAGTGGGCCATGAAG
CCTTTCAGGACATGTATTGCAGTATGGGCCGGCCCATTACGCAATTGGACGACAACAAAGACTAGTATTA
GTACCACCTCGGCTATCCACATAGATCAAAGCTGGTTTAAAAGAGTTGTGCAGATGATCCGTGGCAGAGA
CCGGCGCCGCTACAGGGCGCGTCCCATTCGCCATTCAGGCTGCGCAACTGTTGGGAAGGGCGATCGGTGC
GGGCCTCTTCGCTATTACGCCAGCTGGCGAAAGGGGGATGTGCTGCAAGGCGATTAAGTTGGGTAACGCC
AGGGTTTTCCCAGTCACGACGTTGTAAAACGACGGCCAGTGAGCGCGCGTAATACGACTCACTATAGGGC
GAATTGGGTACCGGGCCCCCCCTCGAGGTCCTCCAGCTTTTGTTCCCTTTAGTGAGGGTTAATTGCGCGC
TTGGCGTAATCATGGTCATAGCTGTTTCCTGTGTGAAATTGTTATCCGCTCACAATTCCACACAACATAC
GAGCCGGAAGCATAAAGTGTAAAGCCTGGGGTGCCTAATGAGTGAGCTAACTCACATTAATTGCGTTGCG
CTCACTGCCCGCTTTCCACCGGTGGTCTCTGTTTTAGAGCTAGGCCAACATGAGGATCACCCATGTCTGC
AGGGCCTAGCAAGTTAAAATAAGGCTAGTCCGTTATCAACTTGGCCAACATGAGGATCACCCATGTCTGC
AGGGCCAAGTGGCACCGAGTCGGTGCTTTTTTTGTCCCTTCGAAGGGCAATTCTGCAGATATCCATCACA
CTGGCGGCCGCTCGAGGTCGAGGGTATCGATAAGCTTGAATTCGACCCAGCTTTCTTGTACAAAGTGGTT
CGATAATTCTTAATTAACTAGTTCTAGAGCGGCCGCCACCGCGGTGGAGCTCGAATTTCCCCGATCGTTC
AAACATTTGGCAATAAAGTTTCTTAAGATTGAATCCTGTTGCCGGTCTTGCGATGATTATCATATAATTT
CTGTTGAATTACGTTAAGCATGTAATAATTAACATGTAATGCATGACGTTATTTATGAGATGGGTTTTTA
TGATTAGAGTCCCGCAATTATACATTTAATACGCGATAGAAAACAAAATATAGCGCGCAAACTAGGATAA
ATTATCGCGCGCGGTGTCATCTATGTTACTAGATCGGGAATT
